>Addgene plasmid #127809 | 2xmRuby3 | addgene full sequence | sequence record 247794 | Addgene NGS Result
TAGTTATTAATAGTAATCAATTACGGGGTCATTAGTTCATAGCCCATATATGGAGTTCCGCGTTACATAA
CTTACGGTAAATGGCCCGCCTGGCTGACCGCCCAACGACCCCCGCCCATTGACGTCAATAATGACGTATG
TTCCCATAGTAACGCCAATAGGGACTTTCCATTGACGTCAATGGGTGGAGTATTTACGGTAAACTGCCCA
CTTGGCAGTACATCAAGTGTATCATATGCCAAGTACGCCCCCTATTGACGTCAATGACGGTAAATGGCCC
GCCTGGCATTATGCCCAGTACATGACCTTATGGGACTTTCCTACTTGGCAGTACATCTACGTATTAGTCA
TCGCTATTACCATGGTGATGCGGTTTTGGCAGTACATCAATGGGCGTGGATAGCGGTTTGACTCACGGGG
ATTTCCAAGTCTCCACCCCATTGACGTCAATGGGAGTTTGTTTTGGCACCAAAATCAACGGGACTTTCCA
AAATGTCGTAACAACTCCGCCCCATTGACGCAAATGGGCGGTAGGCGTGTACGGTGGGAGGTCTATATAA
GCAGAGCTGGTTTAGTGAACCGTCAGATCCGCTAGCGCTACCGGTCATGGTGAGCAAAGGCGAAGAAGTG
TCTAAGGGCGAAGAGCTGATCAAGGAAAATATGCGTATGAAGGTGGTCATGGAAGGTTCGGTCAACGGCC
ACCAATTCAAATGCACAGGTGAAGGAGAAGGCAGACCGTACGAGGGAGTGCAAACCATGAGGATCAAAGT
CATCGAGGGAGGACCCCTGCCATTTGCCTTTGACATTCTTGCCACGTCGTTCATGTATGGCAGCCGTACC
TTTATCAAGTACCCGGCCGACATCCCTGATTTCTTTAAACAGTCCTTTCCTGAGGGTTTTACTTGGGAAA
GAGTTACGAGATACGAAGATGGTGGAGTCGTCACCGTCACGCAGGACACCAGCCTTGAGGATGGCGAGCT
CGTCTACAACGTCAAGGTCAGAGGGGTAAACTTTCCCTCCAATGGTCCCGTGATGCAGAAGAAGACCAAG
GGTTGGGAGCCTAATACAGAGATGATGTATCCAGCAGATGGTGGTCTGAGAGGATACACTGACATCGCAC
TGAAAGTTGATGGTGGTGGCCATCTGCACTGCAACTTCGTGACAACTTACAGGTCAAAAAAGACCGTCGG
GAACATCAAGATGCCCGGTGTCCATGCCGTTGATCACCGCCTGGAAAGGATCGAGGAGAGTGACAATGAA
ACCTACGTAGTGCAAAGAGAAGTGGCAGTTGCCAAATACAGCAACCTTGGTGGTGGCATGGACGAGCTGT
ACAAGCTCGAGCTCAAGCTTCGAATTCTGCAGTCGACGGTACCCATGGTGAGCAAAGGCGAAGAAGTGTC
TAAGGGCGAAGAGCTGATCAAGGAAAATATGCGTATGAAGGTGGTCATGGAAGGTTCGGTCAACGGCCAC
CAATTCAAATGCACAGGTGAAGGAGAAGGCAGACCGTACGAGGGAGTGCAAACCATGAGGATCAAAGTCA
TCGAGGGAGGACCCCTGCCATTTGCCTTTGACATTCTTGCCACGTCGTTCATGTATGGCAGCCGTACCTT
TATCAAGTACCCGGCCGACATCCCTGATTTCTTTAAACAGTCCTTTCCTGAGGGTTTTACTTGGGAAAGA
GTTACGAGATACGAAGATGGTGGAGTCGTCACCGTCACGCAGGACACCAGCCTTGAGGATGGCGAGCTCG
TCTACAACGTCAAGGTCAGAGGGGTAAACTTTCCCTCCAATGGTCCCGTGATGCAGAAGAAGACCAAGGG
TTGGGAGCCTAATACAGAGATGATGTATCCAGCAGATGGTGGTCTGAGAGGATACACTGACATCGCACTG
AAAGTTGATGGTGGTGGCCATCTGCACTGCAACTTCGTGACAACTTACAGGTCAAAAAAGACCGTCGGGA
ACATCAAGATGCCCGGTGTCCATGCCGTTGATCACCGCCTGGAAAGGATCGAGGAGAGTGACAATGAAAC
CTACGTAGTGCAAAGAGAAGTGGCAGTTGCCAAATACAGCAACCTTGGTGGTGGCATGGACGAGCTGTAC
AAGGGATCCACCGGATCTAGATAACTGATCATAATCAGCCATACCACATTTGTAGAGGTTTTACTTGCTT
TAAAAAACCTCCCACACCTCCCCCTGAACCTGAAACATAAAATGAATGCAATTGTTGTTGTTAACTTGTT
TATTGCAGCTTATAATGGTTACAAATAAAGCAATAGCATCACAAATTTCACAAATAAAGCATTTTTTTCA
CTGCATTCTAGTTGTGGTTTGTCCAAACTCATCAATGTATCTTAAGGCGTAAATTGTAAGCGTTAATATT
TTGTTAAAATTCGCGTTAAATTTTTGTTAAATCAGCTCATTTTTTAACCAATAGGCCGAAATCGGCAAAA
TCCCTTATAAATCAAAAGAATAGACCGAGATAGGGT
[37 nt withheld, positions 2487-2523]
AAAGAACGTGGACTCCAACGTCAAAGG
[49 nt withheld, positions 2551-2599]
T
[91 nt withheld, positions 2601-2691]
G
[124 nt withheld, positions 2693-2816]
CAGGTGGCACTTTTCGGGGAAATGTGCGCGGAACCCCTATTTGTTTATTTTTCTAAATACATTCAAATAT
GTATCCGCTCATGAGACAATAACCCTGATAAATGCTTCAATAATATTGAAAAAGGAAGAGTCCTGAGGCG
GAAAGAACCAGCTGTGGAATGTGTGTCAGTTAGGGTGTGGAAAGTCCCCAGGCTCCCCAGCAGGCAGAAG
TATGCAAAGCATGCATCTCAATTAGTCAGCAACCAGGTGTGGAAAGTCCCCAGGCTCCCCAGCAGGCAGA
AGTATGCAAAGCATGCATCTCAATTAGTCAGCAACCATAGTCCCGCCCCTAACTCCGCCCATCCCGCCCC
TAACTCCGCCCAGTTCCGCCCATTCTCCGCCCCATGGCTGACTAATTTTTTTTATTTATGCAGAGGCCGA
GGCCGCCTCGGCCTCTGAGCTATTCCAGAAGTAGTGAGGAGGCTTTTTTGGAGGCCTAGGCTTTTGCAAA
GATCGATCAAGAGACAGGATGAGGATCGTTTCGCATGATTGAACAAGATGGATTGCACGCAGGTTCTCCG
GCCGCTTGGGTGGAGAGGCTATTCGGCTATGACTGGGCACAACAGACAATCGGCTGCTCTGATGCCGCCG
TGTTCCGGCTGTCAGCGCAGGGGCGCCCGGTTCTTTTTGTCAAGACCGACCTGTCCGGTGCCCTGAATGA
ACTGCAAGACGAGGCAGCGCGGCTATCGTGGCTGGCCACGACGGGCGTTCCTTGCGCAGCTGTGCTCGAC
GTTGTCACTGAAGCGGGAAGGGACTGGCTGCTATTGGGCGAAGTGCCGGGGCAGGATCTCCTGTCATCTC
ACCTTGCTCCTGCCGAGAAAGTATCCATCATGGCTGATGCAATGCGGCGGCTGCATACGCTTGATCCGGC
TACCTGCCCATTCGACCACCAAGCGAAACATCGCATCGAGCGAGCACGTACTCGGATGGAAGCCGGTCTT
GTCGATCAGGATGATCTGGACGAAGAGCATCAGGGGCTCGCGCCAGCCGAACTGTTCGCCAGGCTCAAGG
CGAGCATGCCCGACGGCGAGGATCTCGTCGTGACCCATGGCGATGCCTGCTTGCCGAATATCATGGTGGA
AAATGGCCGCTTTTCTGGATTCATCGACTGTGGCCGGCTGGGTGTGGCGGACCGCTATCAGGACATAGCG
TTGGCTACCCGTGATATTGCTGAAGAGCTTGGCGGCGAATGGGCTGACCGCTTCCTCGTGCTTTACGGTA
TCGCCGCTCCCGATTCGCAGCGCATCGCCTTCTATCGCCTTCTTGACGAGTTCTTCTGAGCGGGACTCTG
GGGTTCGAAATGACCGACCAAGCGACGCCCAACCTGCCATCACGAGATTTCGATTCCACCGCCGCCTTCT
ATGAAAGGTTGGGCTTCGGAATCGTTTTCCGGGACGCCGGCTGGATGATCCTCCAGCGCGGGGATCTCAT
GCTGGAGTTCTTCGCCCACCCTAGGGGGAGGCTAACTGAAACACGGAAGGAGACAATACCGGAAGGAACC
CGCGCTATGACGGCAATAAAAAGACAGAATAAAACGCACGGTGTTGGGTCGTTTGTTCATAAACGCGGGG
TTCGGTCCCAGGGCTGGCACTCTGTCGATACCCCACCGAGACCCCATTGGGGCCAATACGCCCGCGTTTC
TTCCTTTTCCCCACCCCACCCCCCAAGTTCGGGTGAAGGCCCAGGGCTCGCAGCCAACGTCGGGGCGGCA
GGCCCTGCCATAGCCTCAGGTTACTCATATATACTTTAGATTGATTTAAAACTTCATTTTTAATTTAAAA
GGATCTAGGTGAAGATCCTTTTTGATAATCTCATGACCAAAATCCCTTAACGTGAGTTTTCGTTCCACTG
AGCGTCAGACCCCGTAGAAAAGATCAAAGGATCTTCTTGAGATCCTTTTTTTCTGCGCGTAATCTGCTGC
TTGCAAACAAAAAAACCACCGCTACCAGCGGTGGTTTGTTTGCCGGATCAAGAGCTACCAACTCTTTTTC
CGAAGGTAACTGGCTTCAGCAGAGCGCAGATACCAAATACTGTTCTTCTAGTGTAGCCGTAGTTAGGCCA
CCACTTCAAGAACTCTGTAGCACCGCCTACATACCTCGCTCTGCTAATCCTGTTACCAGTGGCTGCTGCC
AGTGGCGATAAGTCGTGTCTTACCGGGTTGGACTCAAGACGATAGTTACCGGATAAGGCGCAGCGGTCGG
GCTGAACGGGGGGTTCGTGCACACAGCCCAGCTTGGAGCGAACGACCTACACCGAACTGAGATACCTACA
GCGTGAGCTATGAGAAAGCGCCACGCTTCCCGAAGGGAGAAAGGCGGACAGGTATCCGGTAAGCGGCAGG
GTCGGAACAGGAGAGCGCACGAGGGAGCTTCCAGGGGGAAACGCCTGGTATCTTTATAGTCCTGTCGGGT
TTCGCCACCTCTGACTTGAGCGTCGATTTTTGTGATGCTCGTCAGGGGGGCGGAGCCTATGGAAAAACGC
CAGCAACGCGGCCTTTTTACGGTTCCTGGCCTTTTGCTGGCCTTTTGCTCACATGTTCTTTCCTGCGTTA
TCCCCTGATTCTGTGGATAACCGTATTACCGCCATGCAT
Features (pLannotate 1.2.2; 15 found; start..end, strand, type, name):
     61..364     +  enhancer       CMV enhancer: human cytomegalovirus immediate early enhancer
    365..568     +  promoter       CMV promoter: human cytomegalovirus (CMV) immediate early promoter
    628..1335    +  CDS            mRuby3: monomeric red fluorescent protein derived from mRuby2, with improved brightness and photostability (Bajar et al., 2016)
   1336..1373    +  misc_feature   MCS (fragment): multiple cloning site
   1396..2103    +  CDS            mRuby3: monomeric red fluorescent protein derived from mRuby2, with improved brightness and photostability (Bajar et al., 2016)
   2126..2210    +  CDS            large T antigen (fragment): large T antigen from SV40 (simian virus 40)
   2233..2354    +  polyA_signal   SV40 poly(A) signal: SV40 polyadenylation signal
   2388..2816    -  rep_origin     f1 ori (sequence partly withheld): f1 bacteriophage origin of replication; arrow indicates direction of (+) strand synthesis
   2843..2947    +  promoter       AmpR promoter: bla
   2949..3306    +  promoter       SV40 promoter: SV40 enhancer and early promoter
   3341..4135    +  CDS            NeoR/KanR: aminoglycoside phosphotransferase from Tn5; aph(3')-II (or nptII); confers resistance to neomycin, kanamycin, and G418 (Geneticin®)
   4156..4308    +  CDS            ble (fragment): BLE_KLEPN - Experimental evidence at protein level: Swiss-Prot protein existence level 1. Binding protein with a strong affinity to the bleomycin family of antibiotics. Binds to CL990; an antimitotic-antibiotic compound. From Klebsiella pneumoniae.
   4367..4414    +  polyA_signal   HSV TK poly(A) signal: herpes simplex virus thymidine kinase polyadenylation signal (Cole and Stacy, 1985)
   4505..4521    -  polyA_signal   bGH poly(A) signal (fragment): bovine growth hormone polyadenylation signal
   4743..5331    +  rep_origin     ori: high-copy-number ColE1/pMB1/pBR322/pUC origin of replication
