[The description below was written by a language model from this plasmid's Addgene catalogue record and pLannotate feature annotations shown in this document.]
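Description:
2xmRuby3 is a mammalian expression plasmid of about 5.4 kb built on the mRuby3-C1 backbone, a C1-type fluorescent protein vector. It is propagated in E. coli from a high-copy ColE1/pUC-type origin under kanamycin selection. The single NeoR/KanR gene (aminoglycoside phosphotransferase from Tn5) sits behind tandem promoters, a bacterial bla promoter and the SV40 enhancer/early promoter, and is followed by an HSV TK polyadenylation signal. This arrangement lets the same marker give kanamycin resistance in bacteria and, in principle, G418 resistance in transfected mammalian cells. An f1 phage origin is also present. The short hits annotated as ble, SV40 large T antigen and bGH poly(A) are only fragments, most likely backbone remnants or partial matches rather than functional parts.

The payload is a tandem dimer of mRuby3, a monomeric red fluorescent protein derived from mRuby2 with improved brightness and photostability. Two full-length mRuby3 coding sequences lie in the same orientation. They are separated by a short stretch that includes a remnant of the multiple cloning site, which presumably serves as the linker, so the two copies are expressed as one mRuby3-mRuby3 polypeptide. Transcription is driven by the human CMV immediate-early enhancer and promoter and terminated by the SV40 poly(A) signal. The restriction sites used for cloning are not recorded.

The stated purpose is expression of an mRuby3 homo-dimer. The associated publication concerns choosing fluorescent protein tags for quantifying protein oligomerization in living cells. This suggests the construct serves as a defined dimer reference against which monomeric mRuby3 can be compared in brightness-based measurements of oligomeric state.
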