Addgene plasmid #127809: 2xmRuby3
Purpose: Homo-dimer mRuby3-mRuby3 expression vector
Depositing lab: Salvatore Chiantia. Depositing organization: Universitaet Potsdam. Publication: Optimal fluorescent protein tags for quantifying protein oligomerization in living cells. Dunsing V, Luckner M, Zuhlke B, Petazzi RA, Herrmann A, Chiantia S. Sci Rep. 2018 Jul 13;8(1):10634. doi: 10.1038/s41598-018-28858-0. PubMed 30006597.
Backbone
  Vector backbone: mRuby3-C1
  Vector type: Mammalian Expression
Growth in bacteria
  Bacterial resistance: Kanamycin, 50 μg/mL
  Growth temperature: 37°C
  Growth strain: DH5alpha
  Copy number: High Copy
Gene/Insert
  Gene/Insert name: mRuby3-mRuby3
  Cloning method: Restriction Enzyme; 5′ cloning site Unknown (unknown if destroyed); 3′ cloning site Unknown (unknown if destroyed)
Terms and licenses: Academic/Nonprofit Terms; Industry Terms: Not Available to Industry
How to cite: 2xmRuby3 was a gift from Salvatore Chiantia (Addgene plasmid # 127809 ; http://n2t.net/addgene:127809 ; RRID:Addgene_127809)
